Addgene plasmid #145162: pcDNA3-sACE2-T92Q-Fc(IgA1)
Purpose: Mammalian expression plasmid for soluble ACE2-Fc fusion (IgA1) glycosylation mutant T92Q
Depositing lab: Erik Procko. Depositing organization: University of Illinois at Urbana-Champaign. Publication: Engineering human ACE2 to optimize binding to the spike protein of SARS coronavirus 2. Chan KK, Dorosky D, Sharma P, Abbasi SA, Dye JM, Kranz DM, Herbert AS, Procko E. Science. 2020 Sep 4;369(6508):1261-1265. doi: 10.1126/science.abc0870. Epub 2020 Aug 4. PubMed 32753553.
Backbone
  Vector backbone: pcDNA3.1(+)
  Backbone manufacturer: Invitrogen
  Backbone size w/o insert (bp): 5332
  Total vector size (bp): 7912
  Vector type: Mammalian Expression
  Selectable markers: Neomycin (select with G418)
Growth in bacteria
  Bacterial resistance: Ampicillin, 100 μg/mL
  Growth temperature: 37°C
  Growth strain: DH5alpha
  Copy number: High Copy
Gene/Insert
  Gene/Insert name: Angiotensin-converting enzyme 2 (alt names: ACE2; peptidyl-dipeptidase A)
  Species: H. sapiens (human)
  Insert size (bp): 2580
  Mutation: Extracellular, soluble protease domain (a.a. M1-D615) with mutation T92Q
  GenBank ID: NM_021804.1
  Entrez Gene: ACE2 (a.k.a. ACEH)
  Promoter: CMV
  Tag / fusion protein: Fc region of human IgA1 (C terminal on insert)
  Cloning method: Restriction Enzyme; 5′ cloning site NheI (not destroyed); 3′ cloning site XhoI (not destroyed)
  Sequencing primers: 5′ CMV-fwd; 3′ BGH-rev
Terms and licenses: Academic/Nonprofit Terms; Industry Terms: Not Available to Industry
Depositor comments: Please visit https://www.biorxiv.org/content/10.1101/2020.03.16.994236v1 for BioRxiv preprint.
How to cite: pcDNA3-sACE2-T92Q-Fc(IgA1) was a gift from Erik Procko (Addgene plasmid # 145162 ; http://n2t.net/addgene:145162 ; RRID:Addgene_145162)
