[The description below was written by a language model from this plasmid's Addgene catalogue record and pLannotate feature annotations shown in this document.]
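Description:
pcDNA3-sACE2-T92Q-Fc(IgA1) is a mammalian expression plasmid of about 7.9 kb built on the Invitrogen pcDNA3.1(+) backbone. It is propagated in E. coli through a high-copy ColE1/pUC-type origin with ampicillin selection (AmpR under its own bla promoter). It also carries an f1 origin that permits single-stranded DNA production. For selection in mammalian cells, an SV40 enhancer/early promoter drives the neomycin phosphotransferase gene, terminated by an SV40 poly(A) signal, which confers G418 resistance. Several short matches in the feature table (a truncated HIV-1 LTR, a ble fragment, lacI and bom fragments, lac promoter/operator elements) appear to be backbone remnants or automated-annotation hits, not functional parts of the design.

The payload, cloned between NheI and XhoI, is a roughly 2.6 kb open reading frame encoding the soluble extracellular protease domain of human ACE2 (residues M1 to D615). This domain is fused at its C terminus to the Fc region of human IgA1. Transcription is driven by the CMV immediate-early enhancer/promoter and terminated by the bovine growth hormone polyadenylation signal. A T7 promoter lies just upstream of the insert. The ACE2 portion carries the T92Q substitution, which the record describes as a glycosylation mutant. The construct comes from work on engineering human ACE2 to optimize binding to the SARS-CoV-2 spike protein. It is suited to producing the soluble ACE2-IgA1 Fc fusion from transfected mammalian cells. The Fc moiety would be expected to promote dimerization and aid handling of the protein, although the record does not give specific downstream applications.
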