Features (pLannotate 1.2.2; 21 found; start..end, strand, type, name):
      1..204     +  promoter       CMV promoter: human cytomegalovirus (CMV) immediate early promoter
    200..233     +  LTR            5' LTR (truncated) (fragment): truncated 5' long terminal repeat (LTR) from HIV-1
    249..267     +  promoter       T7 promoter: promoter for bacteriophage T7 RNA polymerase
    293..2143    +  CDS            ACE2 (fragment): ACE2_HUMAN - Experimental evidence at protein level: Swiss-Prot protein existence level 1. [Isoform 2]: (Microbial infection) Non-functional as a receptor for human coronavirus SARS-CoV-2. From Homo sapiens (Human).
   2156..2848    +  CDS            IGHA1 (fragment): IGHA1_HUMAN - Experimental evidence at protein level: Swiss-Prot protein existence level 1. Constant region of immunoglobulin heavy chains. Immunoglobulins, also known as antibodies, are membrane-bound or secreted glycoproteins produced by B lymphocytes. In the recognition phase of humoral immunity, the membrane-bound immunoglobulins serve as receptors which, upon binding of a specific antigen, trigger the clonal expansion and differentiation of B lymphocytes into immunoglobulins- secreting plasma cells. Secreted immunoglobulins mediate the effector phase of humoral immunity, which results in
   2898..3122    +  polyA_signal   bGH poly(A) signal: bovine growth hormone polyadenylation signal
   3126..3147    +  promoter       SV40 promoter (fragment): SV40 enhancer and early promoter
   3168..3596    +  rep_origin     f1 ori (sequence partly withheld): f1 bacteriophage origin of replication; arrow indicates direction of (+) strand synthesis
   3610..3939    +  promoter       SV40 promoter: SV40 enhancer and early promoter
   4006..4797    +  CDS            neo: KKA2_KLEPN - Also known as kan, nptII. Experimental evidence at protein level: Swiss-Prot protein existence level 1. Resistance to kanamycin, neomycin, paromomycin, ribostamycin, butirosin and gentamicin B. From Klebsiella pneumoniae.
   4821..4979    +  CDS            ble (fragment): BLE_KLEPN - Experimental evidence at protein level: Swiss-Prot protein existence level 1. Binding protein with a strong affinity to the bleomycin family of antibiotics. Binds to CL990; an antimitotic-antibiotic compound. From Klebsiella pneumoniae.
   4974..5095    +  polyA_signal   SV40 poly(A) signal: SV40 polyadenylation signal
   5168..5184    -  protein_bind   lac operator: The lac repressor binds to the lac operator to inhibit transcription in E. coli. This inhibition can be relieved by adding lactose or isopropyl-β-D-thiogalactopyranoside (IPTG). lac repressor encoded by lacI
   5192..5222    -  promoter       lac promoter: promoter for the E. coli lac operon
   5237..5258    -  protein_bind   CAP binding site: CAP binding activates transcription in the presence of cAMP. E. coli catabolite activator protein
   5271..5363    -  CDS            lacI (fragment): lac repressor; lacI; The lac repressor binds to the lac operator to inhibit transcription in E. coli. This inhibition can be relieved by adding lactose or isopropyl-β-D-thiogalactopyranoside (IPTG).
   5546..6134    -  rep_origin     ori: high-copy-number ColE1/pMB1/pBR322/pUC origin of replication
   6305..7165    -  CDS            AmpR: β-lactamase; bla; confers resistance to ampicillin, carbenicillin, and related antibiotics
   7166..7270    -  promoter       AmpR promoter: bla
   7329..7381    -  misc_feature   bom (fragment): basis of mobility region from pBR322
   7536..7915    +  enhancer       CMV enhancer: human cytomegalovirus immediate early enhancer
>Addgene plasmid #145162 | pcDNA3-sACE2-T92Q-Fc(IgA1) | addgene full sequence | sequence record 292598 | Addgene NGS Result
GTGATGCGGTTTTGGCAGTACATCAATGGGCGTGGATAGCGGTTTGACTCACGGGGATTTCCAAGTCTCC
ACCCCATTGACGTCAATGGGAGTTTGTTTTGGCACCAAAATCAACGGGACTTTCCAAAATGTCGTAACAA
CTCCGCCCCATTGACGCAAATGGGCGGTAGGCGTGTACGGTGGGAGGTCTATATAAGCAGAGCTCTCTGG
CTAACTAGAGAACCCACTGCTTACTGGCTTATCGAAATTAATACGACTCACTATAGGGAGACCCAAGCTG
GCTAGCGCCACCATGTCAAGCTCTTCCTGGCTCCTTCTCAGCCTTGTTGCTGTAACTGCTGCTCAGTCCA
CCATTGAGGAACAGGCCAAGACATTTTTGGACAAGTTTAACCACGAAGCCGAAGACCTGTTCTATCAAAG
TTCACTTGCTTCTTGGAATTATAACACCAATATTACTGAAGAGAATGTCCAAAACATGAATAATGCTGGG
GACAAATGGTCTGCCTTTTTAAAGGAACAGTCCACACTTGCCCAAATGTATCCACTACAAGAAATTCAGA
ATCTCCAAGTCAAGCTTCAGCTGCAGGCTCTTCAGCAAAATGGGTCTTCAGTGCTCTCAGAAGACAAGAG
CAAACGGTTGAACACAATTCTAAATACAATGAGCACCATCTACAGTACTGGAAAAGTTTGTAACCCAGAT
AATCCACAAGAATGCTTATTACTTGAACCAGGTTTGAATGAAATAATGGCAAACAGTTTAGACTACAATG
AGAGGCTCTGGGCTTGGGAAAGCTGGAGATCTGAGGTCGGCAAGCAGCTGAGGCCATTATATGAAGAGTA
TGTGGTCTTGAAAAATGAGATGGCAAGAGCAAATCATTATGAGGACTATGGGGATTATTGGAGAGGAGAC
TATGAAGTAAATGGGGTAGATGGCTATGACTACAGCCGCGGCCAGTTGATTGAAGATGTGGAACATACCT
TTGAAGAGATTAAACCATTATATGAACATCTTCATGCCTATGTGAGGGCAAAGTTGATGAATGCCTATCC
TTCCTATATCAGTCCAATTGGATGCCTCCCTGCTCATTTGCTTGGTGATATGTGGGGTAGATTTTGGACA
AATCTGTACTCTTTGACAGTTCCCTTTGGACAGAAACCAAACATAGATGTTACTGATGCAATGGTGGACC
AGGCCTGGGATGCACAGAGAATATTCAAGGAGGCCGAGAAGTTCTTTGTATCTGTTGGTCTTCCTAATAT
GACTCAAGGATTCTGGGAAAATTCCATGCTAACGGACCCAGGAAATGTTCAGAAAGCAGTCTGCCATCCC
ACAGCTTGGGACCTGGGGAAGGGCGACTTCAGGATTCTTATGTGCACAAAGGTGACAATGGACGACTTCC
TGACAGCTCATCATGAGATGGGGCATATCCAGTATGATATGGCATATGCTGCACAACCTTTTCTGCTAAG
AAATGGAGCTAATGAAGGATTCCATGAAGCTGTTGGGGAAATCATGTCACTTTCTGCAGCCACACCTAAG
CATTTAAAATCCATTGGTCTTCTGTCACCCGATTTTCAAGAAGACAATGAAACAGAAATAAACTTCCTGC
TCAAACAAGCACTCACGATTGTTGGGACTCTGCCATTTACTTACATGTTAGAGAAGTGGAGGTGGATGGT
CTTTAAAGGGGAAATTCCCAAAGACCAGTGGATGAAAAAGTGGTGGGAGATGAAGCGAGAGATAGTTGGG
GTGGTGGAACCTGTGCCCCATGATGAAACATACTGTGACCCCGCATCTCTGTTCCATGTTTCTAATGATT
ACTCATTCATTCGATATTACACAAGGACCCTTTACCAATTCCAGTTTCAAGAAGCACTTTGTCAAGCAGC
TAAACATGAAGGCCCTCTGCACAAATGTGACATCTCAAACTCTACAGAAGCTGGACAGAAACTGTTCAAT
ATGCTGAGGCTTGGAAAATCAGAACCCTGGACCCTAGCATTGGAAAATGTTGTAGGAGCAAAGAACATGA
ATGTAAGGCCACTGCTCAACTACTTTGAGCCCTTATTTACCTGGCTGAAAGACCAGAACAAGAATTCTTT
TGTGGGATGGAGTACCGACTGGAGTCCATATGCAGACGGATCCGGTGGAGGATCTTGCCATCCAAGACTT
AGTCTCCATCGCCCAGCTCTTGAAGATTTGTTGCTGGGAAGCGAGGCCAATCTCACCTGCACACTGACTG
GCCTTAGAGACGCATCCGGCGTCACGTTCACATGGACGCCTAGTTCAGGAAAAAGCGCCGTACAGGGGCC
ACCTGAAAGGGACCTGTGTGGGTGCTATTCAGTTAGTTCTGTCCTGCCTGGATGCGCGGAACCGTGGAAT
CATGGGAAAACTTTTACCTGCACGGCGGCTTATCCAGAAAGCAAAACCCCTCTCACGGCGACCCTTAGCA
AGAGCGGAAATACTTTTCGGCCAGAAGTTCACTTGTTGCCTCCGCCGAGCGAGGAATTGGCACTTAATGA
GCTCGTTACCCTCACTTGCCTTGCACGAGGGTTCTCTCCTAAGGATGTGCTCGTTCGATGGTTGCAGGGC
TCACAGGAACTTCCTAGGGAGAAATACTTGACCTGGGCCTCTAGACAGGAACCGTCTCAAGGCACCACAA
CATTTGCGGTTACAAGTATCTTGCGCGTAGCAGCTGAGGACTGGAAGAAGGGTGACACCTTTTCCTGTAT
GGTTGGACATGAGGCCCTGCCACTTGCATTTACCCAGAAAACTATAGATAGGCTTGCTGGGAAGCCCACG
CACGTCAACGTCAGTGTGGTAATGGCCGAAGTGGATGGTACATGTTACTGATAACTCGAGTCTAGAGGGC
CCGTTTAAACCCGCTGATCAGCCTCGACTGTGCCTTCTAGTTGCCAGCCATCTGTTGTTTGCCCCTCCCC
CGTGCCTTCCTTGACCCTGGAAGGTGCCACTCCCACTGTCCTTTCCTAATAAAATGAGGAAATTGCATCG
CATTGTCTGAGTAGGTGTCATTCTATTCTGGGGGGTGGGGTGGGGCAGGACAGCAAGGGGGAGGATTGGG
AAGACAATAGCAGGCATGCTGGGGATGCGGTGGGCTCTATGGCTTCTGAGGCGGAAAGAACCAGCTGGGG
CTCTAGGGGGTATCCCC
[124 nt withheld, positions 3168-3291]
C
[91 nt withheld, positions 3293-3383]
A
[49 nt withheld, positions 3385-3433]
CCTTTGACGTTGGAGTCCACGTTCTTT
[37 nt withheld, positions 3461-3497]
ACCCTATCTCGGTCTATTCTTTTGATTTATAAGGGATTTTGCCGATTTCGGCCTATTGGTTAAAAAATGA
GCTGATTTAACAAAAATTTAACGCGAATTAATTCTGTGGAATGTGTGTCAGTTAGGGTGTGGAAAGTCCC
CAGGCTCCCCAGCAGGCAGAAGTATGCAAAGCATGCATCTCAATTAGTCAGCAACCAGGTGTGGAAAGTC
CCCAGGCTCCCCAGCAGGCAGAAGTATGCAAAGCATGCATCTCAATTAGTCAGCAACCATAGTCCCGCCC
CTAACTCCGCCCATCCCGCCCCTAACTCCGCCCAGTTCCGCCCATTCTCCGCCCCATGGCTGACTAATTT
TTTTTATTTATGCAGAGGCCGAGGCCGCCTCTGCCTCTGAGCTATTCCAGAAGTAGTGAGGAGGCTTTTT
TGGAGGCCTAGGCTTTTGCAAAAAGCTCCCGGGAGCTTGTATATCCATTTTCGGATCTGATCAAGAGACA
GGATGAGGATCGTTTCGCATGATTGAACAAGATGGATTGCACGCAGGTTCTCCGGCCGCTTGGGTGGAGA
GGCTATTCGGCTATGACTGGGCACAACAGACAATCGGCTGCTCTGATGCCGCCGTGTTCCGGCTGTCAGC
GCAGGGGCGCCCGGTTCTTTTTGTCAAGACCGACCTGTCCGGTGCCCTGAATGAACTGCAGGACGAGGCA
GCGCGGCTATCGTGGCTGGCCACGACGGGCGTTCCTTGCGCAGCTGTGCTCGACGTTGTCACTGAAGCGG
GAAGGGACTGGCTGCTATTGGGCGAAGTGCCGGGGCAGGATCTCCTGTCATCTCACCTTGCTCCTGCCGA
GAAAGTATCCATCATGGCTGATGCAATGCGGCGGCTGCATACGCTTGATCCGGCTACCTGCCCATTCGAC
CACCAAGCGAAACATCGCATCGAGCGAGCACGTACTCGGATGGAAGCCGGTCTTGTCGATCAGGATGATC
TGGACGAAGAGCATCAGGGGCTCGCGCCAGCCGAACTGTTCGCCAGGCTCAAGGCGCGCATGCCCGACGG
CGAGGATCTCGTCGTGACCCATGGCGATGCCTGCTTGCCGAATATCATGGTGGAAAATGGCCGCTTTTCT
GGATTCATCGACTGTGGCCGGCTGGGTGTGGCGGACCGCTATCAGGACATAGCGTTGGCTACCCGTGATA
TTGCTGAAGAGCTTGGCGGCGAATGGGCTGACCGCTTCCTCGTGCTTTACGGTATCGCCGCTCCCGATTC
GCAGCGCATCGCCTTCTATCGCCTTCTTGACGAGTTCTTCTGAGCGGGACTCTGGGGTTCGAAATGACCG
ACCAAGCGACGCCCAACCTGCCATCACGAGATTTCGATTCCACCGCCGCCTTCTATGAAAGGTTGGGCTT
CGGAATCGTTTTCCGGGACGCCGGCTGGATGATCCTCCAGCGCGGGGATCTCATGCTGGAGTTCTTCGCC
CACCCCAACTTGTTTATTGCAGCTTATAATGGTTACAAATAAAGCAATAGCATCACAAATTTCACAAATA
AAGCATTTTTTTCACTGCATTCTAGTTGTGGTTTGTCCAAACTCATCAATGTATCTTATCATGTCTGTAT
ACCGTCGACCTCTAGCTAGAGCTTGGCGTAATCATGGTCATAGCTGTTTCCTGTGTGAAATTGTTATCCG
CTCACAATTCCACACAACATACGAGCCGGAAGCATAAAGTGTAAAGCCTGGGGTGCCTAATGAGTGAGCT
AACTCACATTAATTGCGTTGCGCTCACTGCCCGCTTTCCAGTCGGGAAACCTGTCGTGCCAGCTGCATTA
ATGAATCGGCCAACGCGCGGGGAGAGGCGGTTTGCGTATTGGGCGCTCTTCCGCTTCCTCGCTCACTGAC
TCGCTGCGCTCGGTCGTTCGGCTGCGGCGAGCGGTATCAGCTCACTCAAAGGCGGTAATACGGTTATCCA
CAGAATCAGGGGATAACGCAGGAAAGAACATGTGAGCAAAAGGCCAGCAAAAGGCCAGGAACCGTAAAAA
GGCCGCGTTGCTGGCGTTTTTCCATAGGCTCCGCCCCCCTGACGAGCATCACAAAAATCGACGCTCAAGT
CAGAGGTGGCGAAACCCGACAGGACTATAAAGATACCAGGCGTTTCCCCCTGGAAGCTCCCTCGTGCGCT
CTCCTGTTCCGACCCTGCCGCTTACCGGATACCTGTCCGCCTTTCTCCCTTCGGGAAGCGTGGCGCTTTC
TCATAGCTCACGCTGTAGGTATCTCAGTTCGGTGTAGGTCGTTCGCTCCAAGCTGGGCTGTGTGCACGAA
CCCCCCGTTCAGCCCGACCGCTGCGCCTTATCCGGTAACTATCGTCTTGAGTCCAACCCGGTAAGACACG
ACTTATCGCCACTGGCAGCAGCCACTGGTAACAGGATTAGCAGAGCGAGGTATGTAGGCGGTGCTACAGA
GTTCTTGAAGTGGTGGCCTAACTACGGCTACACTAGAAGAACAGTATTTGGTATCTGCGCTCTGCTGAAG
CCAGTTACCTTCGGAAAAAGAGTTGGTAGCTCTTGATCCGGCAAACAAACCACCGCTGGTAGCGGTGGTT
TTTTTGTTTGCAAGCAGCAGATTACGCGCAGAAAAAAAGGATCTCAAGAAGATCCTTTGATCTTTTCTAC
GGGGTCTGACGCTCAGTGGAACGAAAACTCACGTTAAGGGATTTTGGTCATGAGATTATCAAAAAGGATC
TTCACCTAGATCCTTTTAAATTAAAAATGAAGTTTTAAATCAATCTAAAGTATATATGAGTAAACTTGGT
CTGACAGTTACCAATGCTTAATCAGTGAGGCACCTATCTCAGCGATCTGTCTATTTCGTTCATCCATAGT
TGCCTGACTCCCCGTCGTGTAGATAACTACGATACGGGAGGGCTTACCATCTGGCCCCAGTGCTGCAATG
ATACCGCGAGACCCACGCTCACCGGCTCCAGATTTATCAGCAATAAACCAGCCAGCCGGAAGGGCCGAGC
GCAGAAGTGGTCCTGCAACTTTATCCGCCTCCATCCAGTCTATTAATTGTTGCCGGGAAGCTAGAGTAAG
TAGTTCGCCAGTTAATAGTTTGCGCAACGTTGTTGCCATTGCTACAGGCATCGTGGTGTCACGCTCGTCG
TTTGGTATGGCTTCATTCAGCTCCGGTTCCCAACGATCAAGGCGAGTTACATGATCCCCCATGTTGTGCA
AAAAAGCGGTTAGCTCCTTCGGTCCTCCGATCGTTGTCAGAAGTAAGTTGGCCGCAGTGTTATCACTCAT
GGTTATGGCAGCACTGCATAATTCTCTTACTGTCATGCCATCCGTAAGATGCTTTTCTGTGACTGGTGAG
TACTCAACCAAGTCATTCTGAGAATAGTGTATGCGGCGACCGAGTTGCTCTTGCCCGGCGTCAATACGGG
ATAATACCGCGCCACATAGCAGAACTTTAAAAGTGCTCATCATTGGAAAACGTTCTTCGGGGCGAAAACT
CTCAAGGATCTTACCGCTGTTGAGATCCAGTTCGATGTAACCCACTCGTGCACCCAACTGATCTTCAGCA
TCTTTTACTTTCACCAGCGTTTCTGGGTGAGCAAAAACAGGAAGGCAAAATGCCGCAAAAAAGGGAATAA
GGGCGACACGGAAATGTTGAATACTCATACTCTTCCTTTTTCAATATTATTGAAGCATTTATCAGGGTTA
TTGTCTCATGAGCGGATACATATTTGAATGTATTTAGAAAAATAAACAAATAGGGGTTCCGCGCACATTT
CCCCGAAAAGTGCCACCTGACGTCGACGGATCGGGAGATCTCCCGATCCCCTATGGTGCACTCTCAGTAC
AATCTGCTCTGATGCCGCATAGTTAAGCCAGTATCTGCTCCCTGCTTGTGTGTTGGAGGTCGCTGAGTAG
TGCGCGAGCAAAATTTAAGCTACAACAAGGCAAGGCTTGACCGACAATTGCATGAAGAATCTGCTTAGGG
TTAGGCGTTTTGCGCTGCTTCGCGATGTACGGGCCAGATATACGCGTTGACATTGATTATTGACTAGTTA
TTAATAGTAATCAATTACGGGGTCATTAGTTCATAGCCCATATATGGAGTTCCGCGTTACATAACTTACG
GTAAATGGCCCGCCTGGCTGACCGCCCAACGACCCCCGCCCATTGACGTCAATAATGACGTATGTTCCCA
TAGTAACGCCAATAGGGACTTTCCATTGACGTCAATGGGTGGAGTATTTACGGTAAACTGCCCACTTGGC
AGTACATCAAGTGTATCATATGCCAAGTACGCCCCCTATTGACGTCAATGACGGTAAATGGCCCGCCTGG
CATTATGCCCAGTACATGACCTTATGGGACTTTCCTACTTGGCAGTACATCTACGTATTAGTCATCGCTA
TTACCATG
