>Addgene plasmid #145162 | pcDNA3-sACE2-T92Q-Fc(IgA1) | addgene partial sequence | sequence record 288250 | BGH-rev 5'-TAGAAGGCACAGTCGAGG-3'
ACTCGAGTTATCAGTAACATGTACCATCCACTTCGGCCATTACCACACTGACGTTGACGTGCGTGGGCTT
CCCAGCAAGCCTATCTATAGTTTTCTGGGTAAATGCAAGTGGCAGGGCCTCATGTCCAACCATACAGGAA
AAGGTGTCACCCTTCTTCCAGTCCTCAGCTGCTACGCGCAAGATACTTGTAACCGCAAATGTTGTGGTGC
CTTGAGACGGTTCCTGTCTAGAGGCCCAGGTCAAGTATTTCTCCCTAGGAAGTTCCTGTGAGCCCTGCAA
CCATCGAACGAGCACATCCTTAGGAGAGAACCCTCGTGCAAGGCAAGTGAGGGTAACGAGCTCATTAAGT
GCCAATTCCTCGCTCGGCGGAGGCAACAAGTGAACTTCTGGCCGAAAAGTATTTCCGCTCTTGCTAAGGG
TCGCCGTGAGAGGGGTTTTGCTTTCTGGATAAGCCGCCGTGCAGGTAAAAGTTTTCCCATGATTCCACGG
TTCCGCGCATCCAGGCAGGACAGAACTAACTGAATAGCACCCACACAGGTCCCTTTCAGGTGGCCCCTGT
ACGGCGCTTTTTCCTGAACTAGGCGTCCATGTGAACGTGACGCCGGATGCGTCTCTAAGGCCAGTCAGTG
TGCAGGTGAGATTGGCCTCGCTTCCCAGCAACAAATCTTCAAGAGCTGGGCGATGGAGACTAAGTCTTGG
ATGGCAAGATCCTCCACCGGATCCGTCTGCATATGGACTCCAGTCGGTACTCCATCCCACAAAAGAATTC
TTGTTCTGGTCTTTCAGCCAGGTAAATAAGGGCTCAAAGTAGTTGAGCAGTGGCCTTACATTCATGTTCT
TTGCTCCTACAACATTTTCCAATGCTAGGGTCC
