>Addgene plasmid #145162 | pcDNA3-sACE2-T92Q-Fc(IgA1) | addgene partial sequence | sequence record 288251 | T7 5'-TAATACGACTCACTATAGGG-3'
CTCTTCCTGGCTCCTTCTCAGCCTTGTTGCTGTAACTGCTGCTCAGTCCACCATTGAGGAACAGGCCAAG
ACATTTTTGGACAAGTTTAACCACGAAGCCGAAGACCTGTTCTATCAAAGTTCACTTGCTTCTTGGAATT
ATAACACCAATATTACTGAAGAGAATGTCCAAAACATGAATAATGCTGGGGACAAATGGTCTGCCTTTTT
AAAGGAACAGTCCACACTTGCCCAAATGTATCCACTACAAGAAATTCAGAATCTCCAAGTCAAGCTTCAG
CTGCAGGCTCTTCAGCAAAATGGGTCTTCAGTGCTCTCAGAAGACAAGAGCAAACGGTTGAACACAATTC
TAAATACAATGAGCACCATCTACAGTACTGGAAAAGTTTGTAACCCAGATAATCCACAAGAATGCTTATT
ACTTGAACCAGGTTTGAATGAAATAATGGCAAACAGTTTAGACTACAATGAGAGGCTCTGGGCTTGGGAA
AGCTGGAGATCTGAGGTCGGCAAGCAGCTGAGGCCATTATATGAAGAGTATGTGGTCTTGAAAAATGAGA
TGGCAAGAGCAAATCATTATGAGGACTATGGGGATTATTGGAGAGGAGACTATGAAGTAAATGGGGTAGA
TGGCTATGACTACAGCCGCGGCCAGTTGATTGAAGATGTGGAACATACCTTTGAAGAGATTAAACCATTA
TATGAACATCTTCATGCCTATGTGAGGGCAAAGTTGATGAATGCCTATCCTTCCTATATCAGTCCAATTG
GATGCCTCCCTGCTCATTTGCTTGGTGA
